>Addgene plasmid #240515 | pEJS2785 CMV-AcrIIC3-FLAGNLS-mCherry-3xmiR-125a CMV-BFP | addgene full sequence | sequence record 481869 | Addgene NGS Result
TTGAGATCCTTTTTTTCTGCGCGTAATCTGCTGCTTGCAAACAAAAAAACCACCGCTACCAGCGGTGGTT
TGTTTGCCGGATCAAGAGCTACCAACTCTTTTTCCGAAGGTAACTGGCTTCAGCAGAGCGCAGATACCAA
ATACTGTTCTTCTAGTGTAGCCGTAGTTAGGCCACCACTTCAAGAACTCTGTAGCACCGCCTACATACCT
CGCTCTGCTAATCCTGTTACCAGTGGCTGCTGCCAGTGGCGATAAGTCGTGTCTTACCGGGTTGGACTCA
AGACGATAGTTACCGGATAAGGCGCAGCGGTCGGGCTGAACGGGGGGTTCGTGCACACAGCCCAGCTTGG
AGCGAACGACCTACACCGAACTGAGATACCTACAGCGTGAGCTATGAGAAAGCGCCACGCTTCCCGAAGG
GAGAAAGGCGGACAGGTATCCGGTAAGCGGCAGGGTCGGAACAGGAGAGCGCACGAGGGAGCTTCCAGGG
GGAAACGCCTGGTATCTTTATAGTCCTGTCGGGTTTCGCCACCTCTGACTTGAGCGTCGATTTTTGTGAT
GCTCGTCAGGGGGGCGGAGCCTATGGAAAAACGCCAGCAACGCGGCCTTTTTACGGTTCCTGGCCTTTTG
CTGGCCTTTTGCTCACATGTTCTTTCCTGCGTTATCCCCTGATTCTGTGGATAACCGTATTACCGCCTTT
GAGTGAGCTGATACCGCTCGCCGCAGCCGAACGACCGAGCGCAGCGAGTCAGTGAGCGAGGAAGCGGAAG
AGCGCCCAATACGCAAACCGCCTCTCCCCGCGCGTTGGCCGATTCATTAATGCAGCTGGCACGACAGGTT
TCCCGACTGGAAAGCGGGCAGTGAGCGCAACGCAATTAATGTGAGTTAGCTCACTCATTAGGCACCCCAG
GCTTTACACTTTATGCTCCCGGCTCGTATGTTGTGTGGAATTGTGAGCGGATAACAATTTCACACAGGAA
ACAGCTATGACCATGATTACGCCAAGCGCGCAATTAACCCTCACTAAAGGGAACAAAAGCTGGGTACCGC
CCGGATCGATCCTTATCGGATTTTACCACATTTGTAGAGGTTTTACTTGCTTTAAAAAACCTCCCACATC
TCCCCCTGAACCTGAAACATAAAATGAATGCAATTGTTGTTGTTAACTTGTTTATTGCAGCTTATAATGG
TTACAAATAAAGCAATAGCATCACAAATTTCACAAATAAAGCATTTTTTTCACTGCATTCTAGTTGTGGT
TTGTCCAAACTCATCAATGTATCTTATCATGTCTGCTCGAAGCATTAACCCTCACTAAAGGGAAGCGGCC
GCCCGGGTCGACTCTAGAGGATCCCGGGTTGTGGCAAGCTTATCATCGTGTTTTTCAAAGGAAAACCACG
TCCCCGTGGTTCGGGGGGCCTAGACGTTTTTTTAACCTCGACTAAACACATGTAAAGCATGTGCACCGAG
GCCCCAGATCAGATCCCATACAATGGGGTACCTTCTGGGCATCCTTCAGCCCCTTGTTGAATACGCTTGA
GGAGAGCCATTTGACTCTTTCCACAACTATCCAACTCACAACGTGGCACTGGGGTTGTGCCGCCTTTGCA
GGTGTATCTTATACACGTGGCTTTTGGCCGCAGAGGCACCTGTCGCCAGGTGGGGGGTTCCGCTGCCTGC
AAAGGGTCGCTACAGACGTTGTTTGTCTTCAAGAAGCTTCCAGAGGAACTGCTTCCTTCACGACATTCAA
CAGACCTTGCATTCCTTTGGCGAGAGGGGAAAGACCCCTAGGAATGCTCGTCAAGAAGACAGGGCCAGGT
TTCCGGGCCCTCACATTGCCAAAAGACGGCAATATGGTGGAAAATAACATATAGACAAACGCACACCGGC
CTTATTCCAAGCGGCTTCGGCCAGTAACGTTAGGGGGGGGGGAGGGAGAGGGGGGGGGGGGAGAGGGGCG
GAATTGGCCGCCCTAGATGCATGCTCGACGCGTTCAATTAAGCTTGTGCCCCAGTTTGCTAGGGAGGTCG
CAGTATCTGGCCACTGCCACCTCGTGCTGCTCGACGTAGGTCTCGTTGTTGGCCTCCTTGATTCTTTCCA
GTCTGTAGTCCACATAGTAGACGCCAGGCATCTTGAGGTTCTTAGCGGGTTTCTTGGATCTATATGTGGT
CTTGGCGTTTGCGATCAGATGGCTCCCGCCCACGAGCTTCAGGGCCATGTCGTTTCTGCCTTCCAGGCCG
CCGTCAGCGGGGTACAGCGTCTCGGTGAAGGCCTCCCAGCCGAGTGTTTTCTTCTGCATCACAGGGCCGT
TGGATGTGAAGTTCACCCCTCTGATCTTGACGTTGTAGATGAGGCAGCCGTCCTGGAGGCTGGTGTCCTG
GGTAGCGGTCAGCACGCCCCCGTCTTCGTATGTGGTGACTCTCTCCCATGTGAAGCCCTCAGGGAAGGAC
TGCTTGAAGAAGTCGGGGATGCCCTGGGTGTGGTTGATGAAGGTCTTGCTGCCGTAGAGGAAGCTAGTAG
CCAGGATGTCGAAGGCGAAGGGGAGAGGGCCGCCCTCGACCACCTTGATTCTCATGGTCTGGGTGCCCTC
GTAGGGCTTGCCTTCGCCCTCGGATGTGCACTTGAAGTGATGGTTGTCCACGGTGCCCTCCATGTACAGC
TTCATGTGCATGTTCTCCTTAATCAGCTCTTCGCCCTTAGACACCATTCTAGCCTATAGTGAGTCGTATT
AAGTACTCTAGCCTTAAGAGCTGTAATTGAACTGGGAGTGGACACCTGTGGAGAGAAAGGCAAAGTGGAT
GTCAGTAAGACCAATAGGTGCCTATCAGAAACGCAAGAGTCTTCTCTGTCTCGACAAGCCCAGTTTCTAT
TGGTCTCCTTAAACCTGTCTTGTAACCTTGATACTTACCTGCCCAGTGCCTCACGACCAACTTCTGCAAG
GCTACCTTAAGAGAGTCACTGCAGCTTAAGTTCGAGACTGTTGTGTCAGAAGCACTGACTGCGTTAGCAA
TTTAACTGTGATAAACTACCGCAATAAAGCTTCTAGTGATCTGACGGTTCACTAAACGAGCTCTGCTTAT
ATAGACCTCCCACCGTACACGCCTACCGCCCATTTGCGTCAACGGGGCGGGCGATCGCAGTTGTTACGAC
ATTTTGGAAAGTCCCGTTGATTTTGGTGCCAAAACAAACTCCCATTGACGTCAATGGGGTGGAGACTTGG
AAATCCCCGTGAGTCAAACCGCTATCCACGCCCATTGGTGTACTGCCAAAACCGCATCACCATGGTAATA
GCGATGACTAATACGTAGATGTACTGCCAAGTAGGAAAGTCCCGTAAGGTCATGTACTGGGCATAATGCC
AGGCGGGCCATTTACCGTCATTGACGTCAATAGGGGGCGGACTTGGCATATGATACACTTGATGTACTGC
CAAGTGGGCAGTTTACCGTAAATACTCCACCCATTGACGTCAATGGAAAGTCCCTATTGGCGTTACTATG
GGAACATACGTCATTATTGACGTCAATGGGCGGGGGTCGTTGGGCGGTCAGCCAGGCGGGCCATTTACCG
TAAGTTATGTAACGCGGAACTCCATATATGGGCTATGAACTAATGACCCCGTAATTGATTACTATTAATA
ACTAGTCAATAATCAATGCCAACATGGCGGTCATATTGGACATGAGCCAATATAAATGTACATATTATGA
TATAGATACAACGTATGCAATGGCCAATAGCCAATATTGATTTATGCTATATAACCAATGAATAATATGG
CTAATGGCCAATATTGAAGATCACCCGCCATGCTACTTATCTACCTAGGCTATTGTCTTCCCAATCCTCC
CCCTTGCTGTCCTGCCCCACCCCACCCCCCAGAATAGAATGACACCTACTCAGACAATGCGATGCAATTT
CCTCATTTTATTAGGAAAGGACAGTGGGAGTGGCACCTTCCAGGGTCAAGGAAGGCACGGGGGAGGGGCA
AACAACAGATGGCTGGCAACTAGAAGGCACAGTCGAGGCTGATCAGCGAGCTGCTAGTCCCTGAGACCCT
TTAACCTGTCCCTGAGACCCTTTAACCTGTCCCTGAGACCCTTTAACCTGTCGAGTGATGGCCGCTTTAT
CACTTGTACAGCTCGTCCATGCCGCCGGTGGAGTGGCGGCCCTCAGCGCGTTCGTACTGTTCCACGATGG
TGTAGTCCTCGTTGTGGGAGGTGATGTCCAACTTGATGTTGACGTTGTAGGCGCCGGGCAGCTGCACGGG
CTTCTTGGCCTTGTAGGTGGTCTTGACCTCAGCGTAGTAGTGGCCGCCGTCCTTCAGCTTCAGCCTCTGC
TTGATCTCGCCCTTCAGGGCGCCGTCCTCGGGGTACATCCGCTCGGAGGAGGCCTCCCAGCCCATGGTCT
TCTTCTGCATTACGGGGCCGTCGGAGGGGAAGTTGGTGCCGCGCAGCTTCACCTTGTAGATGAACTCGCC
GTCCTGCAGTGAGGAGTCCTGGGTCACGGTCACCACGCCGCCGTCCTCGAAGTTCATCACGCGCTCCCAC
TTGAAGCCCTCGGGGAAGGACAGCTTCAAGTAGTCGGGGATGTCGGCGGGGTGCTTCACGTAGGCCTTGG
AGCCGTACATGAACTGAGGGGACAGGATGTCCCAGGCGAAGGGCAGGGGGCCACCCTTGGTCACCTTCAG
CTTGGCGGTCTGGGTGCCCTCGTAGGGGCGGCCCTCGCCCTCGCCCTCGATCTCGAACTCGTGGCCGTTC
ACGGAGCCCTCCATGTGCACCTTGAAGCGCATGAACTCCTTGATGATGGCCATGTTATCCTCCTCGCCCT
TGCTCACCATACTTCCGGATCCCACCTTTCTCTTCTTCTTAGGGGAGCCCTTATCATCATCATCCTTATA
ATCCCCGCCAATTTTGAAAATTTCTTTGCCATTGGCCGCCGCAAGGAAATCTCTCCGTTCGACGGGCAAT
CGAACATACTCGCTCTCTTCAATCTCCCACGCATCAATGCTTATACCAGTACAGCTTTCTGCGAACGCCT
TGAGCTTAGCGAGGAATTCGGTCATCGCTGGTGACTCATCATTGAAAAGGAATGCTCTATACTGTCCGTC
CAAGGAGGCGTTGGTGTCTTTGGCGCGAAGATACTCGTCGATTATACTAACTCTGGCGTTAATTATCTTG
GCAAGGCGCCGTTTTTCCGTGCGACTGACCTTCTCGAAGCCGTTGAAGCTGGTGAAAATAATGGCCCGTT
TGAACATGGTGGCGACCGGTGGATCGGCCGCGGGTACAATTCCGTCTATAGTGTCACCTAAATCAAGCTT
GCTCCGACGTCCCCAGGCAGAATGGCGGTTCCCTAAACGAGCATTGCTTATATAGACCTCCCATTAGGCA
CGCCTACCGCCCATTTACGTCAATGGAACGCCCATTTGCGTCATTGCCCCTCCCCATTGACGTCAATGGG
GATGTACTTGGCAGCCATCGCGGGCCATTTACCGCCATTGACGTCAATGGGAGTACTGCCAATGTACCCT
GGCGTACTTCCAATAGTAATGTACTTGCCAAGTTACTATTAATAGATATTGATGTACTGCCAAGTGGGCC
ATTTACCGTCATTGACGTCAATAGGGGGCGTGAGAACGGATATGAATGGGCAATGAGCCATCCCATTGAC
GTCAATGGTGGGTGGTCCTATTGACGTCAATGGGCATTGAGCCAGGCGGGCCATTTACCGTAATTGACGT
CAATGGGGGAGGCGCCATATACGTCAATAGGACCGCCCATATGACGTCAATAGGAAAGACCATATATAGA
GACCATTGACGTCAATGGGGGAGTGGCTATGGGCGGTATTAGGAAGCCCCATATATGGTATATGGGACCG
CCCATTGGGAGGGGCTATCTACGTCAATAGGAAAACCCATATATGGAATACTATATGGCATAGGGCCAAT
ACATAGTATTGAACCTGGCCAATAGCCATATTGGCATAGGGCCATATTGGATATTGCCTATATATTGATC
CTGGCATATAGCCAATATGGCCGCCATTATTGGCACCATGCCAATTCAATATGGCGGACTTGGCACAGGG
CCAAGACCCCTCCTCAAACTTGGCACCGTGCCAAGTAGACCCCTCCCCAGTTGGCACAGTGCCAGGTCCG
CCATATTGAATTGGCATGGTGCCAAGTCCGCCATATTGAATTGGCTGGGGTCCAGATCCACCATATTGAA
TTGGCACGAGTCCATATACGCCATATTGAATTGGCACAGGTCCAGATCCACCATATTGAATTGGCATGAG
TCCATATACGCCATATTGAATTGGCGGTCGACTGGCGTAATAGCGAAGAGGCCCGCACCGATCGCCCTTC
CCAACAGTTGCGCAGCCTGAATGGCGAATGGG
[124 nt withheld, positions 6403-6526]
C
[91 nt withheld, positions 6528-6618]
A
[49 nt withheld, positions 6620-6668]
CCTTTGACGTTGGAGTCCACGTTCTTT
[37 nt withheld, positions 6696-6732]
ACCCTATCTCGGTCTATTCTTTTGATTTATAAGGGATTTTGCCGATTTCGGCCTATTGGTTAAAAAATGA
GCTGATTTAACAAAAATTTAACGCGAATTTTAACAAAATATTAACGCTTACAATTTAGGTGGCACTTTTC
GGGGAAATGTGCGCGGAACCCCTATTTGTTTATTTTTCTAAATACATTCAAATATGTATCCGCTCATGAG
ACAATAACCCTGATAAATGCTTCAATAATATTGAAAAAGGAAGAGTATGAGTATTCAACATTTCCGTGTC
GCCCTTATTCCCTTTTTTGCGGCATTTTGCCTTCCTGTTTTTGCTCACCCAGAAACGCTGGTGAAAGTAA
AAGATGCTGAAGATCAGTTGGGTGCACGAGTGGGTTACATCGAACTGGATCTCAACAGCGGTAAGATCCT
TGAGAGTTTTCGCCCCGAAGAACGTTTTCCAATGATGAGCACTTTTAAAGTTCTGCTATGTGGCGCGGTA
TTATCCCGTATTGACGCCGGGCAAGAGCAACTCGGTCGCCGCATACACTATTCTCAGAATGACTTGGTTG
AGTACTCACCAGTCACAGAAAAGCATCTTACGGATGGCATGACAGTAAGAGAATTATGCAGTGCTGCCAT
AACCATGAGTGATAACACTGCGGCCAACTTACTTCTGACAACGATCGGAGGACCGAAGGAGCTAACCGCT
TTTTTGCACAACATGGGGGATCATGTAACTCGCCTTGATCGTTGGGAACCGGAGCTGAATGAAGCCATAC
CAAACGACGAGCGTGACACCACGATGCCTGTAGCAATGGCAACAACGTTGCGCAAACTATTAACTGGCGA
ACTACTTACTCTAGCTTCCCGGCAACAATTAATAGACTGGATGGAGGCGGATAAAGTTGCAGGACCACTT
CTGCGCTCGGCCCTTCCGGCTGGCTGGTTTATTGCTGATAAATCTGGAGCCGGTGAGCGTGGGTCTCGCG
GTATCATTGCAGCACTGGGGCCAGATGGTAAGCCCTCCCGTATCGTAGTTATCTACACGACGGGGAGTCA
GGCAACTATGGATGAACGAAATAGACAGATCGCTGAGATAGGTGCCTCACTGATTAAGCATTGGTAACTG
TCAGACCAAGTTTACTCATATATACTTTAGATTGATTTAAAACTTCATTTTTAATTTAAAAGGATCTAGG
TGAAGATCCTTTTTGATAATCTCATGACCAAAATCCCTTAACGTGAGTTTTCGTTCCACTGAGCGTCAGA
CCCCGTAGAAAAGATCAAAGGATCTTC
Features (pLannotate 1.2.2; 25 found; start..end, strand, type, name):
      1..589     +  rep_origin     ori: high-copy-number ColE1/pMB1/pBR322/pUC origin of replication
    772..864     +  CDS            lacI (fragment): lac repressor; lacI; The lac repressor binds to the lac operator to inhibit transcription in E. coli. This inhibition can be relieved by adding lactose or isopropyl-β-D-thiogalactopyranoside (IPTG).
    877..898     +  protein_bind   CAP binding site: CAP binding activates transcription in the presence of cAMP. E. coli catabolite activator protein
    913..943     +  promoter       lac promoter: promoter for the E. coli lac operon
    951..967     +  protein_bind   lac operator: The lac repressor binds to the lac operator to inhibit transcription in E. coli. This inhibition can be relieved by adding lactose or isopropyl-β-D-thiogalactopyranoside (IPTG). lac repressor encoded by lacI
   1012..1030    +  promoter       T3 promoter: promoter for bacteriophage T3 RNA polymerase
   1074..1142    +  CDS            large T antigen (fragment): large T antigen from SV40 (simian virus 40)
   1165..1286    +  polyA_signal   SV40 poly(A) signal: SV40 polyadenylation signal
   1304..1321    +  promoter       T3 promoter (fragment): promoter for bacteriophage T3 RNA polymerase
   1336..1355    -  misc_feature   MCS (fragment): pUC18/19 multiple cloning site
   1370..1832    -  misc_feature   IRES: internal ribosome entry site (IRES) of the encephalomyocarditis virus (EMCV)
   1997..2707    -  CDS            mTagBFP2: mTagBFP2 is a basic (constitutively fluorescent) blue fluorescent protein published in 2011, derived from Entacmaea quadricolor. It is reported to be a very rapidly-maturing monomer with very low acid sensitivity.
   2713..2731    -  promoter       T7 promoter: promoter for bacteriophage T7 RNA polymerase
   2776..2908    -  intron         chimeric intron: chimera between introns from human β-globin and immunoglobulin heavy chain genes
   3069..3280    -  promoter       CMV promoter: human cytomegalovirus (CMV) immediate early promoter
   3281..3658    -  enhancer       CMV enhancer: human cytomegalovirus immediate early enhancer
   3911..4022    -  polyA_signal   bGH poly(A) signal: bovine growth hormone polyadenylation signal
   4133..4840    -  CDS            mCherry: mCherry is a basic (constitutively fluorescent) red fluorescent protein published in 2004, derived from Discosoma sp.. It is reported to be a very rapidly-maturing monomer with low acid sensitivity.
   4879..4903    -  CDS            2xFLAG (fragment): two tandem FLAG® epitope tags
   5295..5313    -  promoter       SP6 promoter: promoter for bacteriophage SP6 RNA polymerase
   5348..6325    -  promoter       CMV IE94 promoter: enhancer/promoter region of simian cytomegalovirus major immediate early transcription unit IE94
   6332..6398    +  CDS            lacZα (fragment): LacZα fragment of β-galactosidase; lacZ fragment
   6403..6831    +  rep_origin     f1 ori (sequence partly withheld): f1 bacteriophage origin of replication; arrow indicates direction of (+) strand synthesis
   6884..6988    +  promoter       AmpR promoter: bla
   6989..7849    +  CDS            AmpR: β-lactamase; bla; confers resistance to ampicillin, carbenicillin, and related antibiotics
