[The description below was written by a language model from this plasmid's Addgene catalogue record and pLannotate feature annotations shown in this document.]
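Description:
pEJS2785 CMV-AcrIIC3-FLAGNLS-mCherry-3xmiR-125a CMV-BFP is a roughly 8 kb mammalian expression plasmid built on the pCDest backbone and designed as a dual-fluorescence reporter of microRNA activity. It is propagated in E. coli through a high-copy ColE1/pUC-type origin and selected with ampicillin via the β-lactamase gene. An f1 phage origin and remnants of a lac/lacZα cloning region are also present in the backbone.

The main cassette expresses the 348 bp coding sequence of AcrIIC3, a Neisseria meningitidis anti-CRISPR protein, fused at its C terminus to a FLAG epitope, a nuclear localisation signal (per the construct name) and mCherry. The catalogue lists the promoter simply as CMV, and the annotation identifies the element upstream of this cassette as the simian CMV IE94 enhancer/promoter, followed by an SP6 promoter. The transcript ends in a bGH polyadenylation signal. According to the name and tag fields, three target sites for hsa-miR-125a lie in the 3' UTR. They are not annotated in the feature table but would fall in the gap between mCherry and the bGH signal. In cells containing miR-125a, the message is repressed and red fluorescence falls.

A second, independent cassette in the same orientation uses the human CMV enhancer/promoter and a chimeric intron to drive mTagBFP2, providing a transfection control against which mCherry can be normalised. An EMCV IRES is annotated downstream of BFP, but no further coding sequence is annotated after it and the record does not explain its role. The annotated SV40 poly(A) signal lies on the opposite strand, so the terminator for this unit is unclear. The associated work concerns quantifying mammalian microRNAs for RNA cleavage and detargeting.
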