Addgene plasmid #240515: pEJS2785 CMV-AcrIIC3-FLAGNLS-mCherry-3xmiR-125a CMV-BFP
Purpose: Mammalian expression of AcrIIC3-mCherry fusion with microRNA target sites in the 3' UTR as a reporter of microRNA repression. BFP expressed separately as a transfection control.
Depositing lab: Erik Sontheimer. Depositing organization: University of Massachusetts, Worcester. Publication: Absolute Quantification of Mammalian MicroRNAs for Therapeutic RNA Cleavage and Detargeting. Kraus C, Wang J, Zheng H, Broderick J, Ajaykumar N, Zamani M, Yang M, Cecchini K, Liang SQ, Kolumba O, Chase K, Lee J, Xue W, Sontheimer E, Gainetdinov I. RNA. 2025 May 28:rna.080566.125. doi: 10.1261/rna.080566.125. PubMed 40436630.
Backbone
  Vector backbone: pCDest
  Total vector size (bp): 8015
  Vector type: Mammalian Expression
Growth in bacteria
  Bacterial resistance: Ampicillin, 100 μg/mL
  Growth temperature: 37°C
  Growth strain: DH5alpha
  Copy number: Unknown
Gene/Insert
  Gene/Insert name: AcrIIC3
  Species: Neisseria meningitidis
  Insert size (bp): 348
  Promoter: CMV
  Tag / fusion protein: FLAG (C terminal on insert); mCherry (C terminal on insert); hsa-miR-125a Target Sites (C terminal on insert)
  Cloning method: Gibson Cloning
  Sequencing primers: 5′ cggaattgtacccgcgg
Terms and licenses: Academic/Nonprofit Terms; Industry Terms: Not Available to Industry
How to cite: pEJS2785 CMV-AcrIIC3-FLAGNLS-mCherry-3xmiR-125a CMV-BFP was a gift from Erik Sontheimer (Addgene plasmid # 240515 ; http://n2t.net/addgene:240515 ; RRID:Addgene_240515)
